Addgene plasmid #117578: pEPOR2KN0003
Purpose: Level2 MoClo construct, containing level1 plant expression cassettes for SpCas9-h(pICSL11023) and sgRNA_NbPDS(pEPOR1CB0022)
Depositing lab: Nicola Patron. Depositing organization: Earlham Institute. Publication: Comparison of efficiency and specificity of CRISPR-associated (Cas) nucleases in plants: An expanded toolkit for precision genome engineering. Raitskin O, Schudoma C, West A, Patron NJ. PLoS One. 2019 Feb 27;14(2):e0211598. doi: 10.1371/journal.pone.0211598. eCollection 2019. PubMed 30811422.
Backbone
  Vector backbone: pICSL4723
  Vector type: Plant Expression
Growth in bacteria
  Bacterial resistance: Kanamycin, 50 μg/mL
  Growth temperature: 37°C
  Growth strain: DH5alpha
  Copy number: High Copy
Gene/Insert
  Gene/Insert name: [35S:SpCas9-h(pICSL11023) ] +[AtU6-26:sgRNA]
  Species: Synthetic
  Cloning method: Restriction Enzyme; 5′ cloning site BpiI (destroyed during cloning); 3′ cloning site BpiI (destroyed during cloning)
Terms and licenses: Academic/Nonprofit Terms; Industry Terms: Not Available to Industry
Depositor comments: Please visit https://www.biorxiv.org/content/early/2018/09/20/422766 for BioRxiv preprint
How to cite: pEPOR2KN0003 was a gift from Nicola Patron (Addgene plasmid # 117578 ; http://n2t.net/addgene:117578 ; RRID:Addgene_117578)
