[The description below was written by a language model from this plasmid's Addgene catalogue record and pLannotate feature annotations shown in this document.]
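Description:
pEPOR2KN0003 is a Level 2 MoClo (Golden Gate) plant expression construct built in the binary backbone pICSL4723 by assembling two Level 1 transcription units through BpiI sites that were destroyed during cloning. It is a T-DNA vector: left and right border repeats of the nopaline C58 type flank the payload, which is the arrangement used for Agrobacterium-mediated transfer into plant cells. Outside the borders, the backbone carries a high-copy ColE1/pUC-type origin for propagation in E. coli. It also has the pVS1 oriV with RepA and StaA, which provide replication and stable maintenance in Agrobacterium. Selection in bacteria is by kanamycin, through an aminoglycoside phosphotransferase gene driven by a bla-type promoter. No plant selectable marker appears in the annotated feature table.

The first cassette expresses Streptococcus pyogenes Cas9 (the SpCas9-h version from pICSL11023) from an enhanced CaMV 35S promoter with a duplicated enhancer, followed by the TMV Ω leader, which boosts translation. The annotation places an EYFP-type coding sequence immediately downstream of Cas9 and before the NOS terminator, suggesting a C-terminal fluorescent fusion, although the catalogue entry does not mention this. The second cassette, from pEPOR1CB0022, is described as an AtU6-26 promoter driving a single guide RNA targeting NbPDS. Of this unit, the automated annotation detected only the tracrRNA-derived scaffold fragment; the U6 promoter and the spacer are not annotated. The construct comes from a study comparing the efficiency and specificity of different Cas nucleases in plants, where it provides the nuclease and guide together on one T-DNA.
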