Features (pLannotate 1.2.2; 15 found; start..end, strand, type, name):
    127..803     +  promoter       CaMV 35S promoter (enhanced): cauliflower mosaic virus 35S promoter with a duplicated enhancer region
    828..881     +  misc_feature   TMV Ω: translational enhancer from the tobacco mosaic virus 5'-leader sequence (Gallie et al., 1988)
    890..4993    +  CDS            cas9: CAS9_STRP1 - Also known as csn1 From Streptococcus pyogenes serotype M1.
   5033..5749    +  CDS            EYFP: EYFP is a basic (constitutively fluorescent) green/yellow fluorescent protein published in 1996, derived from Aequorea victoria. It is reported to be a very rapidly-maturing weak dimer with high acid sensitivity.
   5765..6017    +  terminator     NOS terminator: nopaline synthase terminator and poly(A) signal
   6287..6354    +  misc_RNA       tracrRNA (fragment): trans-activating CRISPR RNA for the Streptococcus pyogenes CRISPR/Cas9 system
   6425..6449    +  misc_feature   RB T-DNA repeat: right border repeat from nopaline C58 T-DNA
   6758..7387    +  CDS            pVS1 StaA: stability protein from the Pseudomonas plasmid pVS1 (Heeb et al., 2000)
   7816..8889    +  CDS            pVS1 RepA: replication protein from the Pseudomonas plasmid pVS1 (Heeb et al., 2000)
   8955..9149    +  rep_origin     pVS1 oriV: origin of replication for the Pseudomonas plasmid pVS1 (Heeb et al., 2000)
   9211..9283    +  promoter       AmpR promoter (fragment): bla
   9357..9461    +  promoter       AmpR promoter: bla
   9462..10256   +  CDS            KanR: aminoglycoside phosphotransferase; aphA-3; confers resistance to kanamycin
  10427..11015   +  rep_origin     ori: high-copy-number ColE1/pMB1/pBR322/pUC origin of replication
  11151..11175   +  misc_feature   LB T-DNA repeat: left border repeat from nopaline C58 T-DNA
>Addgene plasmid #117578 | pEPOR2KN0003 | addgene full sequence | sequence record 228206 | Addgene NGS Result
GAACACTCTGTGCCGATGTATCACCTCTCGCAAGAATTCAAGCTTGGAGGTCAACATGGTGGAGCACGAC
ACTCTGGTCTACTCCAAAAATGTCAAAGATACAGTCTCAGAAGATCAAAGGGCTATTGAGACTTTTCAAC
AAAGGATAATTTCGGGAAACCTCCTCGGATTCCATTGCCCAGCTATCTGTCACTTCATCGAAAGGACAGT
AGAAAAGGAAGGTGGCTCCTACAAATGCCATCATTGCGATAAAGGAAAGGCTATCATTCAAGATCTCTCT
GCCGACAGTGGTCCCAAAGATGGACCCCCACCCACGAGGAGCATCGTGGAAAAAGAAGAGGTTCCAACCA
CGTCTACAAAGCAAGTGGATTGATGTGATAACATGGTGGAGCACGACACTCTGGTCTACTCCAAAAATGT
CAAAGATACAGTCTCAGAAGATCAAAGGGCTATTGAGACTTTTCAACAAAGGATAATTTCGGGAAACCTC
CTCGGATTCCATTGCCCAGCTATCTGTCACTTCATCGAAAGGACAGTAGAAAAGGAAGGTGGCTCCTACA
AATGCCATCATTGCGATAAAGGAAAGGCTATCATTCAAGATCTCTCTGCCGACAGTGGTCCCAAAGATGG
ACCCCCACCCACGAGGAGCATCGTGGAAAAAGAAGAGGTTCCAACCACGTCTACAAAGCAAGTGGATTGA
TGTGACATCTCCACTGACGTAAGGGATGACGCACAATCCCACTATCCTTCGCAAGACCCTTCCTCTATAT
AAGGAAGTTCATTTCATTTGGAGAGGACACGCTCGAGTATAAGAGCTCATTTTTACAACAATTACCAACA
ACAACAAACAACAAACAACATTACAATTACATTTACAATTATCGATACAATGGACAAGAAGTACTCCATT
GGGCTCGATATCGGCACAAACAGCGTCGGCTGGGCCGTCATTACGGACGAGTACAAGGTGCCGAGCAAAA
AATTCAAAGTTCTGGGCAATACCGATCGCCACAGCATAAAGAAGAACCTCATTGGCGCCCTCCTGTTCGA
CTCCGGGGAGACGGCCGAAGCCACGCGGCTCAAAAGAACAGCACGGCGCAGATATACCCGCAGAAAGAAT
CGGATCTGCTACCTGCAGGAGATCTTTAGTAATGAGATGGCTAAGGTGGATGACTCTTTCTTCCATAGGC
TGGAGGAGTCCTTTTTGGTGGAGGAGGATAAAAAGCACGAGCGCCACCCAATCTTTGGCAATATCGTGGA
CGAGGTGGCGTACCATGAAAAGTACCCAACCATATATCATCTGAGGAAGAAGCTTGTAGACAGTACTGAT
AAGGCTGACTTGCGGTTGATCTATCTCGCGCTGGCGCATATGATCAAATTTCGGGGACACTTCCTCATCG
AGGGGGACCTGAACCCAGACAACAGCGATGTCGACAAACTCTTTATCCAACTGGTTCAGACTTACAATCA
GCTTTTCGAAGAGAACCCGATCAACGCATCCGGAGTTGACGCCAAAGCAATCCTGAGCGCTAGGCTGTCC
AAATCCCGGCGGCTCGAAAACCTCATCGCACAGCTCCCTGGGGAGAAGAAGAACGGCCTGTTTGGTAATC
TTATCGCCCTGTCACTCGGGCTGACCCCCAACTTTAAATCTAACTTCGACCTGGCCGAAGATGCCAAGCT
TCAACTGAGCAAAGACACCTACGATGATGATCTCGACAATCTGCTGGCCCAGATCGGCGACCAGTACGCA
GACCTTTTTTTGGCGGCAAAGAACCTGTCAGACGCCATTCTGCTGAGTGATATTCTGCGAGTGAACACGG
AGATCACCAAAGCTCCGCTGAGCGCTAGTATGATCAAGCGCTATGATGAGCACCACCAAGACTTGACTTT
GCTGAAGGCCCTTGTCAGACAGCAACTGCCTGAGAAGTACAAGGAAATTTTCTTCGATCAGTCTAAAAAT
GGCTACGCCGGATACATTGACGGCGGAGCAAGCCAGGAGGAATTTTACAAATTTATTAAGCCCATCTTGG
AAAAAATGGACGGCACCGAGGAGCTGCTGGTAAAGCTTAACAGAGAAGATCTGTTGCGCAAACAGCGCAC
TTTCGACAATGGAAGCATCCCCCACCAGATTCACCTGGGCGAACTGCACGCTATCCTCAGGCGGCAAGAG
GATTTCTACCCCTTTTTGAAAGATAACAGGGAAAAGATTGAGAAAATCCTCACATTTCGGATACCCTACT
ATGTAGGCCCCCTCGCCCGGGGAAATTCCAGATTCGCGTGGATGACTCGCAAATCAGAAGAGACTATCAC
TCCCTGGAACTTCGAGGAAGTCGTGGATAAGGGGGCCTCTGCCCAGTCCTTCATCGAAAGGATGACTAAC
TTTGATAAAAATCTGCCTAACGAAAAGGTGCTTCCTAAACACTCTCTGCTGTACGAGTACTTCACAGTTT
ATAACGAGCTCACCAAGGTCAAATACGTCACAGAAGGGATGAGAAAGCCAGCATTCCTGTCTGGAGAGCA
GAAGAAAGCTATCGTGGACCTCCTCTTCAAGACGAACCGGAAAGTTACCGTGAAACAGCTCAAAGAAGAT
TATTTCAAAAAGATTGAATGTTTCGACTCTGTTGAAATCAGCGGAGTGGAGGATCGCTTCAACGCATCCC
TGGGAACGTATCACGATCTCCTGAAAATCATTAAAGACAAGGACTTCCTGGACAATGAGGAGAACGAGGA
CATTCTTGAGGACATTGTCCTCACCCTTACGTTGTTTGAAGATAGGGAGATGATTGAAGAACGCTTGAAA
ACTTACGCTCATCTCTTCGACGACAAAGTCATGAAACAGCTCAAGAGGCGCCGATATACAGGATGGGGGC
GGCTGTCAAGAAAACTGATCAATGGGATCCGAGACAAGCAGAGTGGAAAGACAATCCTGGATTTTCTTAA
GTCCGATGGATTTGCCAACCGGAACTTCATGCAGTTGATCCATGATGACTCTCTCACCTTTAAGGAGGAC
ATCCAGAAAGCACAAGTTTCTGGCCAGGGGGACAGTCTCCACGAGCACATCGCTAATCTTGCAGGTAGCC
CAGCTATCAAAAAGGGAATACTGCAGACCGTTAAGGTCGTGGATGAACTCGTCAAAGTAATGGGAAGGCA
TAAGCCCGAGAATATCGTTATCGAGATGGCCCGAGAGAACCAAACTACCCAGAAGGGACAGAAGAACAGT
AGGGAAAGGATGAAGAGGATTGAAGAGGGTATAAAAGAACTGGGGTCCCAAATCCTTAAGGAACACCCAG
TTGAAAACACCCAGCTTCAGAATGAGAAGCTCTACCTGTACTACCTGCAGAACGGCAGGGACATGTACGT
GGATCAGGAACTGGACATCAATCGGCTCTCCGACTACGACGTGGATCATATCGTGCCCCAGTCTTTTCTC
AAAGATGATTCTATTGATAATAAAGTGTTGACAAGATCCGATAAAAATAGAGGGAAGAGTGATAACGTCC
CCTCAGAAGAAGTTGTCAAGAAAATGAAAAATTATTGGCGGCAGCTGCTGAACGCCAAACTGATCACACA
ACGGAAGTTCGATAATCTGACTAAGGCTGAACGAGGTGGCCTGTCTGAGTTGGATAAAGCCGGCTTCATC
AAAAGGCAGCTTGTTGAGACACGCCAGATCACCAAGCACGTGGCCCAAATTCTCGATTCACGCATGAACA
CCAAGTACGATGAAAATGACAAACTGATTCGAGAGGTGAAAGTTATTACTCTGAAGTCTAAGCTGGTTTC
AGATTTCAGAAAGGACTTTCAGTTTTATAAGGTGAGAGAGATCAACAATTACCACCATGCGCATGATGCC
TACCTGAATGCAGTGGTAGGCACTGCACTTATCAAAAAATATCCCAAGCTTGAATCTGAATTTGTTTACG
GAGACTATAAAGTGTACGATGTTAGGAAAATGATCGCAAAGTCTGAGCAGGAAATAGGCAAGGCCACCGC
TAAGTACTTCTTTTACAGCAATATTATGAATTTTTTCAAGACCGAGATTACACTGGCCAATGGAGAGATT
CGGAAGCGACCACTTATCGAAACAAACGGAGAAACAGGAGAAATCGTGTGGGACAAGGGTAGGGATTTCG
CGACAGTCCGGAAGGTCCTGTCCATGCCGCAGGTGAACATCGTTAAAAAGACCGAAGTACAGACCGGAGG
CTTCTCCAAGGAAAGTATCCTCCCGAAAAGGAACAGCGACAAGCTGATCGCACGCAAAAAAGATTGGGAC
CCCAAGAAATACGGCGGATTCGATTCTCCTACAGTCGCTTACAGTGTACTGGTTGTGGCCAAAGTGGAGA
AAGGGAAGTCTAAAAAACTCAAAAGCGTCAAGGAACTGCTGGGCATCACAATCATGGAGCGATCAAGCTT
CGAAAAAAACCCCATCGACTTTCTCGAGGCGAAAGGATATAAAGAGGTCAAAAAAGACCTCATCATTAAG
CTTCCCAAGTACTCTCTCTTTGAGCTTGAAAACGGCCGGAAACGAATGCTCGCTAGTGCGGGCGAGCTGC
AGAAAGGTAACGAGCTGGCACTGCCCTCTAAATACGTTAATTTCTTGTATCTGGCCAGCCACTATGAAAA
GCTCAAAGGATCTCCCGAAGATAATGAGCAGAAGCAGCTGTTCGTGGAACAACACAAACACTACCTTGAT
GAGATCATCGAGCAAATAAGCGAATTCTCCAAAAGAGTGATCCTCGCCGACGCTAACCTCGATAAGGTGC
TTTCTGCTTACAATAAGCACAGGGATAAGCCCATCAGGGAGCAGGCAGAAAACATTATCCACTTGTTTAC
TCTGACCAACTTGGGCGCGCCTGCAGCCTTCAAGTACTTCGACACCACCATAGACAGAAAGCGGTACACC
TCTACAAAGGAGGTCCTGGACGCCACACTGATTCATCAGTCAATTACGGGGCTCTATGAAACAAGAATCG
ACCTCTCTCAGCTCGGTGGAGACAGCAGGGCTGACCCCAAGAAGAAGAGGAAGGTGGGTTCGATGGTGAG
CAAGGGCGAGGAGCTGTTCACCGGGGTGGTGCCCATCCTGGTCGAGCTGGACGGCGACGTAAACGGCCAC
AAGTTCAGCGTGTCCGGCGAGGGCGAGGGCGATGCCACCTACGGCAAGCTGACCCTGAAGTTCATCTGCA
CCACCGGCAAGCTGCCCGTGCCCTGGCCCACCCTCGTGACCACCTTCGGCTACGGCCTGCAGTGCTTCGC
CCGCTACCCCGACCACATGAAGCAGCACGACTTCTTCAAGTCCGCCATGCCCGAAGGCTACGTCCAGGAG
CGCACCATCTTCTTCAAGGACGACGGCAACTACAAGACCCGCGCCGAGGTGAAGTTCGAGGGCGACACCC
TGGTGAACCGCATCGAGCTGAAGGGCATCGACTTCAAGGAGGACGGCAACATCCTGGGGCACAAGCTGGA
GTACAACTACAACAGCCACAACGTCTATATCATGGCCGACAAGCAGAAGAACGGCATCAAGGTGAACTTC
AAGATCCGCCACAACATCGAGGACGGCAGCGTGCAGCTCGCCGACCACTACCAGCAGAACACCCCCATCG
GCGACGGCCCCGTGCTGCTGCCCGACAACCACTACCTGAGCTACCAGTCCGCCCTGAGCAAAGACCCCAA
CGAGAAGCGCGATCACATGGTCCTGCTGGAGTTCGTGACCGCCGCCGGGATCACTCTCGGCATGGACGAG
CTGTACAAGTGAGCTTGTCAAGCAGATCGTTCAAACATTTGGCAATAAAGTTTCTTAAGATTGAATCCTG
TTGCCGGTCTTGCGATGATTATCATATAATTTCTGTTGAATTACGTTAAGCATGTAATAATTAACATGTA
ATGCATGACGTTATTTATGAGATGGGTTTTTATGATTAGAGTCCCGCAATTATACATTTAATACGCGATA
GAAAACAAAATATAGCGCGCAAACTAGGATAAATTATCGCGCGCGGTGTCATCTATGTTACTAGATCGAC
GCTACTAGAATTCGAGCTCGGAGCATCTTCATTCTTAAGATATGAAGATAATCTTCAAAAGGCCCCTGGG
AATCTGAAAGAAGAGAAGCAGGCCCATTTATATGGGAAAGAACAATAGTATTTCTTATATAGGCCCATTT
AAGTTGAAAACAATCTTCAAAAGTCCCACATCGCTTAGATAAGAAAACGAAGCTGAGTTTATATACAGCT
AGAGTCGAAGTAGTGATTGCCGTTAATTTGAGAGTCCAGTTTAAGAGCTATGCTGGAAACAGCATAGCAA
GTTTAAATAAGGCTAGTCCGTTATCAACTTGAAAAAGTGGCACCGAGTCGGTGCTTTTTTTCGCTTTACG
AGGATGCACATGTGACCGAGGGACACGAAGTGATCCGTTTAAACTATCAGTGTTTGACAGGATATATTGG
CGGGTAAACCTAAGAGAAAAGAGCGTTTATTAGAATAATCGGATATTTAAAAGGGCGTGAAAAGGTTTAT
CCGTTCGTCCATTTGTATGTGCATGCCAACCACAGGGTTCCCCTCGGGAGTCAGCCGTGCGGCTGCATGA
AATCCTGGCCGGTTTGTCTGATGCCAAGCTGGCGGCCTGGCCGGCCAGCTTGGCCGCTGAAGAAACCGAG
CGCCGCCGTCTAAAAAGGTGATGTGTATTTGAGTAAAACAGCTTGCGTCATGCGGTCGCTGCGTATATGA
TGCGATGAGTAAATAAACAAATACGCAAGGGGAACGCATGAAGGTTATCGCTGTACTTAACCAGAAAGGC
GGGTCAGGCAAGACGACCATCGCAACCCATCTAGCCCGCGCCCTGCAACTCGCCGGGGCCGATGTTCTGT
TAGTCGATTCCGATCCCCAGGGCAGTGCCCGCGATTGGGCGGCCGTGCGGGAAGATCAACCGCTAACCGT
TGTCGGCATCGACCGCCCGACGATTGACCGCGACGTGAAGGCCATCGGCCGGCGCGACTTCGTAGTGATC
GACGGAGCGCCCCAGGCGGCGGACTTGGCTGTGTCCGCGATCAAGGCAGCCGACTTCGTGCTGATTCCGG
TGCAGCCAAGCCCTTACGACATATGGGCCACCGCCGACCTGGTGGAGCTGGTTAAGCAGCGCATTGAGGT
CACGGATGGAAGGCTACAAGCGGCCTTTGTCGTGTCGCGGGCGATCAAAGGCACGCGCATCGGCGGTGAG
GTTGCCGAGGCGCTGGCCGGGTACGAGCTGCCCATTCTTGAGTCCCGTATCACGCAGCGCGTGAGCTACC
CAGGCACTGCCGCCGCCGGCACAACCGTTCTTGAATCAGAACCCGAGGGCGACGCTGCCCGCGAGGTCCA
GGCGCTGGCCGCTGAAATTAAATCAAAACTCATTTGAGTTAATGAGGTAAAGAGAAAATGAGCAAAAGCA
CAAACACGCTAAGTGCCGGCCGTCCGAGCGCACGCAGCAGCAAGGCTGCAACGTTGGCCAGCCTGGCAGA
CACGCCAGCCATGAAGCGGGTCAACTTTCAGTTGCCGGCGGAGGATCACACCAAGCTGAAGATGTACGCG
GTACGCCAAGGCAAGACCATTACCGAGCTGCTATCTGAATACATCGCGCAGCTACCAGAGTAAATGAGCA
AATGAATAAATGAGTAGATGAATTTTAGCGGCTAAAGGAGGCGGCATGGAAAATCAAGAACAACCAGGCA
CCGACGCCGTGGAATGCCCCATGTGTGGAGGAACGGGCGGTTGGCCAGGCGTAAGCGGCTGGGTTGTCTG
CCGGCCCTGCAATGGCACTGGAACCCCCAAGCCCGAGGAATCGGCGTGAGCGGTCGCAAACCATCCGGCC
CGGTACAAATCGGCGCGGCGCTGGGTGATGACCTGGTGGAGAAGTTGAAGGCCGCGCAGGCCGCCCAGCG
GCAACGCATCGAGGCAGAAGCACGCCCCGGTGAATCGTGGCAAGCGGCCGCTGATCGAATCCGCAAAGAA
TCCCGGCAACCGCCGGCAGCCGGTGCGTCGTCGATTAGGAAGCCGCCCAAGGGCGACGAGCAACCAGATT
TTTTCGTTCCGATGCTCTATGACGTGGGCACCCGCGATAGTCGCAGCATCATGGACGTGGCCGTTTTCCG
TCTGTCGAAGCGTGACCGACGAGCTGGCGAGGTGATCCGCTACGAGCTTCCAGACGGGCACGTAGAGGTT
TCCGCAGGGCCGGCCGGCATGGCCAGTGTGTGGGATTACGACCTGGTACTGATGGCGGTTTCCCATCTAA
CCGAATCCATGAACCGATACCGGGAAGGGAAGGGAGACAAGCCCGGCCGCGTGTTCCGTCCACACGTTGC
GGACGTACTCAAGTTCTGCCGGCGAGCCGATGGCGGAAAGCAGAAAGACGACCTGGTAGAAACCTGCATT
CGGTTAAACACCACGCACGTTGCCATGCAGCGTACGAAGAAGGCCAAGAACGGCCGCCTGGTGACGGTAT
CCGAGGGTGAAGCCTTGATTAGCCGCTACAAGATCGTAAAGAGCGAAACCGGGCGGCCGGAGTACATCGA
GATCGAGCTAGCTGATTGGATGTACCGCGAGATTACAGAAGGCAAGAACCCGGACGTGCTGACGGTTCAC
CCCGATTACTTTTTGATCGATCCCGGCATCGGCCGTTTTCTCTACCGCCTGGCACGCCGCGCCGCAGGCA
AGGCAGAAGCCAGATGGTTGTTCAAGACGATCTACGAACGCAGTGGCAGCGCCGGAGAGTTCAAGAAGTT
CTGTTTCACCGTGCGCAAGCTGATCGGGTCAAATGACCTGCCGGAGTACGATTTGAAGGAGGAGGCGGGG
CAGGCTGGCCCGATCCTAGTCATGCGCTACCGCAACCTGATCGAGGGCGAAGCATCCGCCGGTTCCTAAT
GTACGGAGCAGATGCTAGGGCAAATTGCCCTAGCAGGGGAAAAAGGTCGAAAAAGCTTCTTTCCTGTGGA
TAGCACGTACATTGGGAACCCAAAGCCGTACATTGGGAACCGGAACCCGTACATTGGGAACCCAAAGCCG
TACATTGGGAACCGGTCACACATGTAAGTGACTGATATAAAAGAGAAAAAAGGCGATTTTTCCGCCTAAA
ACTCTTTAAAACTTATTAAAACTCTTAAAACCCGCCTGGCCTGTGCATAACTGTCTGGCCAGCGCACAGC
CGAACAGCTGCAAAAAGCGCCCACATCAAGGCTCCGAGTGCGCGGAACCCCTATTTGTTTATTTTTCTAA
ATACATTCAAATATGTATCCGCTCATGAGACAATAACCCTGATGGCCTGTGCATAACTGTCTGGCCAGCG
CACAGCCGAACAGCTGCAAAAAGCGCCCACATCAAGGCTCCGAGTGCGCGGAACCCCTATTTGTTTATTT
TTCTAAATACATTCAAATATGTATCCGCTCATGAGACAATAACCCTGATAAATGCTTCAATAATATTGAA
AAAGGAAGAGTATGGCTAAAATGAGAATATCACCGGAATTGAAAAAACTGATCGAAAAATACCGCTGCGT
AAAAGATACGGAAGGAATGTCTCCTGCTAAGGTATATAAGCTGGTGGGAGAAAATGAAAACCTATATTTA
AAAATGACGGACAGCCGGTATAAAGGGACCACCTATGATGTGGAACGGGAAAAGGACATGATGCTATGGC
TGGAAGGAAAGCTGCCTGTTCCAAAGGTCCTGCACTTTGAACGGCATGATGGCTGGAGCAATCTGCTCAT
GAGTGAGGCCGATGGCGTCCTTTGCTCGGAAGAGTATGAAGATGAACAAAGCCCTGAAAAGATTATCGAG
CTGTATGCGGAGTGCATCAGGCTCTTTCACTCCATCGACATATCGGATTGTCCCTATACGAATAGCTTAG
ACAGCCGCTTAGCCGAATTGGATTACTTACTGAATAACGATCTGGCCGATGTGGATTGCGAAAACTGGGA
AGAGGACACTCCATTTAAAGATCCGCGCGAGCTGTATGATTTTTTAAAGACGGAAAAGCCCGAAGAGGAA
CTTGTCTTTTCCCACGGCGACCTGGGAGACAGCAACATCTTTGTGAAAGATGGCAAAGTAAGTGGCTTTA
TTGATCTTGGGAGAAGCGGCAGGGCGGACAAGTGGTATGACATTGCCTTCTGCGTCCGGTCGCTCAGGGA
GGATATCGGGGAAGAACAGTATGTCGAGCTATTTTTTGACTTACTGGGGATCAAGCCTGATTGGGAGAAA
ATAAAATATTATATTTTACTGGATGAATTGTTTTAGCTGTCAGACCAAGTTTACTCATATATACTTTAGA
TTGATTTAAAACTTCATTTTTAATTTAAAAGGATCTAGGTGAAGATCCTTTTTGATAATCTCATGACCAA
AATCCCTTAACGTGAGTTTTCGTTCCACTGAGCGTCAGACCCCGTAGAAAAGATCAAAGGATCTTCTTGA
GATCCTTTTTTTCTGCGCGTAATCTGCTGCTTGCAAACAAAAAAACCACCGCTACCAGCGGTGGTTTGTT
TGCCGGATCAAGAGCTACCAACTCTTTTTCCGAAGGTAACTGGCTTCAGCAGAGCGCAGATACCAAATAC
TGTTCTTCTAGTGTAGCCGTAGTTAGGCCACCACTTCAAGAACTCTGTAGCACCGCCTACATACCTCGCT
CTGCTAATCCTGTTACCAGTGGCTGCTGCCAGTGGCGATAAGTCGTGTCTTACCGGGTTGGACTCAAGAC
GATAGTTACCGGATAAGGCGCAGCGGTCGGGCTGAACGGGGGGTTCGTGCACACAGCCCAGCTTGGAGCG
AACGACCTACACCGAACTGAGATACCTACAGCGTGAGCTATGAGAAAGCGCCACGCTTCCCGAAGGGAGA
AAGGCGGACAGGTATCCGGTAAGCGGCAGGGTCGGAACAGGAGAGCGCACGAGGGAGCTTCCAGGGGGAA
ACGCCTGGTATCTTTATAGTCCTGTCGGGTTTCGCCACCTCTGACTTGAGCGTCGATTTTTGTGATGCTC
GTCAGGGGGGCGGAGCCTATGGAAAAACGCCAGCAACGCGGCCTTTTTACGGTTCCTGCTCGGATCTGTT
GGACCGGACAGTAGTCATGGTTGATGGGCTGCCTGTATCGAGTGGTGATTTTGTGCCGAGCTGCCGGTCG
GGGAGCTGTTGGCTGGCTGGTGGCAGGATATATTGTGGTGTAAACAAATTGACGCTTAGACAACTTAATA
ACACATTGCGGACGTTTTTAATGTACTGGGGTT
